>Addgene plasmid #76503 | CDK19 gRNA (BRDN0001148843) | addgene full sequence | sequence record 185964 | Addgene Assembled Sequence
CCCGGGTGCAAAGATGGATAAAGTTTTAAACAGAGAGGAATCTTTGCAGCTAATGGACCTTCTAGGTCTT
GAAAGGAGTGGGAATTGGCTCCGGTGCCCGTCAGTGGGCAGAGCGCACATCGCCCACAGTCCCCGAGAAG
TTGGGGGGAGGGGTCGGCAATTGATCCGGTGCCTAGAGAAGGTGGCGCGGGGTAAACTGGGAAAGTGATG
TCGTGTACTGGCTCCGCCTTTTTCCCGAGGGTGGGGGAGAACCGTATATAAGTGCAGTAGTCGCCGTGAA
CGTTCTTTTTCGCAACGGGTTTGCCGCCAGAACACAGGTAAGTGCCGTGTGTGGTTCCCGCGGGCCTGGC
CTCTTTACGGGTTATGGCCCTTGCGTGCCTTGAATTACTTCCACCTGGCTGCAGTACGTGATTCTTGATC
CCGAGCTTCGGGTTGGAAGTGGGTGGGAGAGTTCGAGGCCTTGCGCTTAAGGAGCCCCTTCGCCTCGTGC
TTGAGTTGAGGCCTGGCCTGGGCGCTGGGGCCGCCGCGTGCGAATCTGGTGGCACCTTCGCGCCTGTCTC
GCTGCTTTCGATAAGTCTCTAGCCATTTAAAATTTTTGATGACCTGCTGCGACGCTTTTTTTCTGGCAAG
ATAGTCTTGTAAATGCGGGCCAAGATCTGCACACTGGTATTTCGGTTTTTGGGGCCGCGGGCGGCGACGG
GGCCCGTGCGTCCCAGCGCACATGTTCGGCGAGGCGGGGCCTGCGAGCGCGGCCACCGAGAATCGGACGG
GGGTAGTCTCAAGCTGGCCGGCCTGCTCTGGTGCCTGGCCTCGCGCCGCCGTGTATCGCCCCGCCCTGGG
CGGCAAGGCTGGCCCGGTCGGCACCAGTTGCGTGAGCGGAAAGATGGCCGCTTCCCGGCCCTGCTGCAGG
GAGCTCAAAATGGAGGACGCGGCGCTCGGGAGAGCGGGCGGGTGAGTCACCCACACAAAGGAAAAGGGCC
TTTCCGTCCTCAGCCGTCGCTTCATGTGACTCCACGGAGTACCGGGCGCCGTCCAGGCACCTCGATTAGT
TCTCGAGCTTTTGGAGTACGTCGTCTTTAGGTTGGGGGGAGGGGTTTTATGCGATGGAGTTTCCCCACAC
TGAGTGGGTGGAGACTGAAGTTAGGCCAGCTTGGCACTTGATGTAATTCTCCTTGGAATTTGCCCTTTTT
GAGTTTGGATCTTGGTTCATTCTCAAGCCTCAGACAGTGGTTCAAAGTTTTTTTCTTCCATTTCAGGTGT
CGTGACGTACGGCCACCATGACCGAGTACAAGCCCACGGTGCGCCTCGCCACCCGCGACGACGTCCCCAG
GGCCGTACGCACCCTCGCCGCCGCGTTCGCCGACTACCCCGCCACGCGCCACACCGTCGATCCGGACCGC
CACATCGAGCGGGTCACCGAGCTGCAAGAACTCTTCCTCACGCGCGTCGGGCTCGACATCGGCAAGGTGT
GGGTCGCGGACGACGGCGCCGCCGTGGCGGTCTGGACCACGCCGGAGAGCGTCGAAGCGGGGGCGGTGTT
CGCCGAGATCGGCCCGCGCATGGCCGAGTTGAGCGGTTCCCGGCTGGCCGCGCAGCAACAGATGGAAGGC
CTCCTGGCGCCGCACCGGCCCAAGGAGCCCGCGTGGTTCCTGGCCACCGTCGGAGTCTCGCCCGACCACC
AGGGCAAGGGTCTGGGCAGCGCCGTCGTGCTCCCCGGAGTGGAGGCGGCCGAGCGCGCCGGGGTGCCCGC
CTTCCTGGAGACCTCCGCGCCCCGCAACCTCCCCTTCTACGAGCGGCTCGGCTTCACCGTCACCGCCGAC
GTCGAGGTGCCCGAAGGACCGCGCACCTGGTGCATGACCCGCAAGCCCGGTGCCTGAACGCGTTAAGTCG
ACAATCAACCTCTGGATTACAAAATTTGTGAAAGATTGACTGGTATTCTTAACTATGTTGCTCCTTTTAC
GCTATGTGGATACGCTGCTTTAATGCCTTTGTATCATGCTATTGCTTCCCGTATGGCTTTCATTTTCTCC
TCCTTGTATAAATCCTGGTTGCTGTCTCTTTATGAGGAGTTGTGGCCCGTTGTCAGGCAACGTGGCGTGG
TGTGCACTGTGTTTGCTGACGCAACCCCCACTGGTTGGGGCATTGCCACCACCTGTCAGCTCCTTTCCGG
GACTTTCGCTTTCCCCCTCCCTATTGCCACGGCGGAACTCATCGCCGCCTGCCTTGCCCGCTGCTGGACA
GGGGCTCGGCTGTTGGGCACTGACAATTCCGTGGTGTTGTCGGGGAAATCATCGTCCTTTCCTTGGCTGC
TCGCCTGTGTTGCCACCTGGATTCTGCGCGGGACGTCCTTCTGCTACGTCCCTTCGGCCCTCAATCCAGC
GGACCTTCCTTCCCGCGGCCTGCTGCCGGCTCTGCGGCCTCTTCCGCGTCTTCGCCTTCGCCCTCAGACG
AGTCGGATCTCCCTTTGGGCCGCCTCCCCGCGTCGACTTTAAGACCAATGACTTACAAGGCAGCTGTAGA
TCTTAGCCACTTTTTAAAAGAAAAGGGGGGACTGGAAGGGCTAATTCACTCCCAACGAAGACAAGATCTG
CTTTTTGCTTGTACTGGGTCTCTCTGGTTAGACCAGATCTGAGCCTGGGAGCTCTCTGGCTAACTAGGGA
ACCCACTGCTTAAGCCTCAATAAAGCTTGCCTTGAGTGCTTCAAGTAGTGTGTGCCCGTCTGTTGTGTGA
CTCTGGTAACTAGAGATCCCTCAGACCCTTTTAGTCAGTGTGGAAAATCTCTAGCAGTACGTATAGTAGT
TCATGTCATCTTATTATTCAGTATTTATAACTTGCAAAGAAATGAATATCAGAGAGTGAGAGGAACTTGT
TTATTGCAGCTTATAATGGTTACAAATAAAGCAATAGCATCACAAATTTCACAAATAAAGCATTTTTTTC
ACTGCATTCTAGTTGTGGTTTGTCCAAACTCATCAATGTATCTTATCATGTCTGGCTCTAGCTATCCCGC
CCCTAACTCCGCCCATCCCGCCCCTAACTCCGCCCAGTTCCGCCCATTCTCCGCCCCATGGCTGACTAAT
TTTTTTTATTTATGCAGAGGCCGAGGCCGCCTCGGCCTCTGAGCTATTCCAGAAGTAGTGAGGAGGCTTT
TTTGGAGGCCTAGGGACGTACCCAATTCGCCCTATAGTGAGTCGTATTACGCGCGCTCACTGGCCGTCGT
TTTACAACGTCGTGACTGGGAAAACCCTGGCGTTACCCAACTTAATCGCCTTGCAGCACATCCCCCTTTC
GCCAGCTGGCGTAATAGCGAAGAGGCCCGCACCGATCGCCCTTCCCAACAGTTGCGCAGCCTGAATGGCG
AATGGG
[124 nt withheld, positions 3367-3490]
C
[91 nt withheld, positions 3492-3582]
A
[49 nt withheld, positions 3584-3632]
CCTTTGACGTTGGAGTCCACGTTCTTT
[37 nt withheld, positions 3660-3696]
ACCCTATCTCGGTCTATTCTTTTGATTTATAAGGGATTTTGCCGATTTCGGCCTATTGGTTAAAAAATGA
GCTGATTTAACAAAAATTTAACGCGAATTTTAACAAAATATTAACGCTTACAATTTAGGTGGCACTTTTC
GGGGAAATGTGCGCGGAACCCCTATTTGTTTATTTTTCTAAATACATTCAAATATGTATCCGCTCATGAG
ACAATAACCCTGATAAATGCTTCAATAATATTGAAAAAGGAAGAGTATGAGTATTCAACATTTCCGTGTC
GCCCTTATTCCCTTTTTTGCGGCATTTTGCCTTCCTGTTTTTGCTCACCCAGAAACGCTGGTGAAAGTAA
AAGATGCTGAAGATCAGTTGGGTGCACGAGTGGGTTACATCGAACTGGATCTCAACAGCGGTAAGATCCT
TGAGAGTTTTCGCCCCGAAGAACGTTTTCCAATGATGAGCACTTTTAAAGTTCTGCTATGTGGCGCGGTA
TTATCCCGTATTGACGCCGGGCAAGAGCAACTCGGTCGCCGCATACACTATTCTCAGAATGACTTGGTTG
AGTACTCACCAGTCACAGAAAAGCATCTTACGGATGGCATGACAGTAAGAGAATTATGCAGTGCTGCCAT
AACCATGAGTGATAACACTGCGGCCAACTTACTTCTGACAACGATCGGAGGACCGAAGGAGCTAACCGCT
TTTTTGCACAACATGGGGGATCATGTAACTCGCCTTGATCGTTGGGAACCGGAGCTGAATGAAGCCATAC
CAAACGACGAGCGTGACACCACGATGCCTGTAGCAATGGCAACAACGTTGCGCAAACTATTAACTGGCGA
ACTACTTACTCTAGCTTCCCGGCAACAATTAATAGACTGGATGGAGGCGGATAAAGTTGCAGGACCACTT
CTGCGCTCGGCCCTTCCGGCTGGCTGGTTTATTGCTGATAAATCTGGAGCCGGTGAGCGTGGGTCTCGCG
GTATCATTGCAGCACTGGGGCCAGATGGTAAGCCCTCCCGTATCGTAGTTATCTACACGACGGGGAGTCA
GGCAACTATGGATGAACGAAATAGACAGATCGCTGAGATAGGTGCCTCACTGATTAAGCATTGGTAACTG
TCAGACCAAGTTTACTCATATATACTTTAGATTGATTTAAAACTTCATTTTTAATTTAAAAGGATCTAGG
TGAAGATCCTTTTTGATAATCTCATGACCAAAATCCCTTAACGTGAGTTTTCGTTCCACTGAGCGTCAGA
CCCCGTAGAAAAGATCAAAGGATCTTCTTGAGATCCTTTTTTTCTGCGCGTAATCTGCTGCTTGCAAACA
AAAAAACCACCGCTACCAGCGGTGGTTTGTTTGCCGGATCAAGAGCTACCAACTCTTTTTCCGAAGGTAA
CTGGCTTCAGCAGAGCGCAGATACCAAATACTGTTCTTCTAGTGTAGCCGTAGTTAGGCCACCACTTCAA
GAACTCTGTAGCACCGCCTACATACCTCGCTCTGCTAATCCTGTTACCAGTGGCTGCTGCCAGTGGCGAT
AAGTCGTGTCTTACCGGGTTGGACTCAAGACGATAGTTACCGGATAAGGCGCAGCGGTCGGGCTGAACGG
GGGGTTCGTGCACACAGCCCAGCTTGGAGCGAACGACCTACACCGAACTGAGATACCTACAGCGTGAGCT
ATGAGAAAGCGCCACGCTTCCCGAAGGGAGAAAGGCGGACAGGTATCCGGTAAGCGGCAGGGTCGGAACA
GGAGAGCGCACGAGGGAGCTTCCAGGGGGAAACGCCTGGTATCTTTATAGTCCTGTCGGGTTTCGCCACC
TCTGACTTGAGCGTCGATTTTTGTGATGCTCGTCAGGGGGGCGGAGCCTATGGAAAAACGCCAGCAACGC
GGCCTTTTTACGGTTCCTGGCCTTTTGCTGGCCTTTTGCTCACATGTTCTTTCCTGCGTTATCCCCTGAT
TCTGTGGATAACCGTATTACCGCCTTTGAGTGAGCTGATACCGCTCGCCGCAGCCGAACGACCGAGCGCA
GCGAGTCAGTGAGCGAGGAAGCGGAAGAGCGCCCAATACGCAAACCGCCTCTCCCCGCGCGTTGGCCGAT
TCATTAATGCAGCTGGCACGACAGGTTTCCCGACTGGAAAGCGGGCAGTGAGCGCAACGCAATTAATGTG
AGTTAGCTCACTCATTAGGCACCCCAGGCTTTACACTTTATGCTTCCGGCTCGTATGTTGTGTGGAATTG
TGAGCGGATAACAATTTCACACAGGAAACAGCTATGACCATGATTACGCCAAGCGCGCAATTAACCCTCA
CTAAAGGGAACAAAAGCTGGAGCTGCAAGCTTAATGTAGTCTTATGCAATACTCTTGTAGTCTTGCAACA
TGGTAACGATGAGTTAGCAACATGCCTTACAAGGAGAGAAAAAGCACCGTGCATGCCGATTGGTGGAAGT
AAGGTGGTACGATCGTGCCTTATTAGGAAGGCAACAGACGGGTCTGACATGGATTGGACGAACCACTGAA
TTGCCGCATTGCAGAGATATTGTATTTAAGTGCCTAGCTCGATACATAAACGGGTCTCTCTGGTTAGACC
AGATCTGAGCCTGGGAGCTCTCTGGCTAACTAGGGAACCCACTGCTTAAGCCTCAATAAAGCTTGCCTTG
AGTGCTTCAAGTAGTGTGTGCCCGTCTGTTGTGTGACTCTGGTAACTAGAGATCCCTCAGACCCTTTTAG
TCAGTGTGGAAAATCTCTAGCAGTGGCGCCCGAACAGGGACTTGAAAGCGAAAGGGAAACCAGAGGAGCT
CTCTCGACGCAGGACTCGGCTTGCTGAAGCGCGCACGGCAAGAGGCGAGGGGCGGCGACTGGTGAGTACG
CCAAAAATTTTGACTAGCGGAGGCTAGAAGGAGAGAGATGGGTGCGAGAGCGTCAGTATTAAGCGGGGGA
GAATTAGATCGCGATGGGAAAAAATTCGGTTAAGGCCAGGGGGAAAGAAAAAATATAAATTAAAACATAT
AGTATGGGCAAGCAGGGAGCTAGAACGATTCGCAGTTAATCCTGGCCTGTTAGAAACATCAGAAGGCTGT
AGACAAATACTGGGACAGCTACAACCATCCCTTCAGACAGGATCAGAAGAACTTAGATCATTATATAATA
CAGTAGCAACCCTCTATTGTGTGCATCAAAGGATAGAGATAAAAGACACCAAGGAAGCTTTAGACAAGAT
AGAGGAAGAGCAAAACAAAAGTAAGACCACCGCACAGCAAGCGGCCGCTGATCTTCAGACCTGGAGGAGG
AGATATGAGGGACAATTGGAGAAGTGAATTATATAAATATAAAGTAGTAAAAATTGAACCATTAGGAGTA
GCACCCACCAAGGCAAAGAGAAGAGTGGTGCAGAGAGAAAAAAGAGCAGTGGGAATAGGAGCTTTGTTCC
TTGGGTTCTTGGGAGCAGCAGGAAGCACTATGGGCGCAGCGTCAATGACGCTGACGGTACAGGCCAGACA
ATTATTGTCTGGTATAGTGCAGCAGCAGAACAATTTGCTGAGGGCTATTGAGGCGCAACAGCATCTGTTG
CAACTCACAGTCTGGGGCATCAAGCAGCTCCAGGCAAGAATCCTGGCTGTGGAAAGATACCTAAAGGATC
AACAGCTCCTGGGGATTTGGGGTTGCTCTGGAAAACTCATTTGCACCACTGCTGTGCCTTGGAATGCTAG
TTGGAGTAATAAATCTCTGGAACAGATTTGGAATCACACGACCTGGATGGAGTGGGACAGAGAAATTAAC
AATTACACAAGCTTAATACACTCCTTAATTGAAGAATCGCAAAACCAGCAAGAAAAGAATGAACAAGAAT
TATTGGAATTAGATAAATGGGCAAGTTTGTGGAATTGGTTTAACATAACAAATTGGCTGTGGTATATAAA
ATTATTCATAATGATAGTAGGAGGCTTGGTAGGTTTAAGAATAGTTTTTGCTGTACTTTCTATAGTGAAT
AGAGTTAGGCAGGGATATTCACCATTATCGTTTCAGACCCACCTCCCAACCCCGAGGGGACCCAGAGAGG
GCCTATTTCCCATGATTCCTTCATATTTGCATATACGATACAAGGCTGTTAGAGAGATAATTAGAATTAA
TTTGACTGTAAACACAAAGATATTAGTACAAAATACGTGACGTAGAAAGTAATAATTTCTTGGGTAGTTT
GCAGTTTTAAAATTATGTTTTAAAATGGACTATCATATGCTTACCGTAACTTGAAAGTATTTCGATTTCT
TGGCTTTATATATCTTGTGGAAAGGACGAAACACCGGGAGAGAAGCACCTACCAAGGTTTTAGAGCTAGA
AATAGCAAGTTAAAATAAGGCTAGTCCGTTATCAACTTGAAAAAGTGGCACCGAGTCGGTGCTTTTTTAA
GCTTGGCGTAACTAGATCTTGAGACAAATGGCAGTATTCATCCACAATTTTAAAAGAAAAGGGGGGATTG
GGGGGTACAGTGCAGGGGAAAGAATAGTAGACATAATAGCAACAGACATACAAACTAAAGAATTACAAAA
ACAAATTACAAAAATTCAAAATTTTCGGGTTTATTACAGGGACAGCAGAGATCCACTTTGGCGCCGGCTC
GAGGGGG
Features (pLannotate 1.2.2; 29 found; start..end, strand, type, name):
     14..80      +  CDS            small t antigen (fragment): SV40 (simian virus 40) small t antigen
    106..317     +  promoter       EF-1α core promoter: core promoter for human elongation factor EF-1α
    318..1256    +  intron         EF-1α intron A: intron upstream of the start codon of human EF-1α
   1278..1877    +  CDS            PuroR (fragment): puromycin N-acetyltransferase; pac from Streptomyces; confers resistance to puromycin
   1893..2481    +  misc_feature   WPRE: woodchuck hepatitis virus posttranscriptional regulatory element
   2532..2551    +  misc_feature   cPPT/CTS (fragment): central polypurine tract and central termination sequence of HIV-1
   2553..2786    +  LTR            3' LTR (ΔU3): self-inactivating 3' long terminal repeat (LTR) from HIV-1
   2864..2985    +  polyA_signal   SV40 poly(A) signal: SV40 polyadenylation signal
   3025..3160    +  rep_origin     SV40 ori: SV40 origin of replication
   3181..3199    -  promoter       T7 promoter: promoter for bacteriophage T7 RNA polymerase
   3207..3362    +  CDS            lacZα (fragment): LacZα fragment of β-galactosidase; lacZ fragment
   3367..3795    +  rep_origin     f1 ori (sequence partly withheld): f1 bacteriophage origin of replication; arrow indicates direction of (+) strand synthesis
   3848..3952    +  promoter       AmpR promoter: bla
   3953..4813    +  CDS            AmpR: β-lactamase; bla; confers resistance to ampicillin, carbenicillin, and related antibiotics
   4984..5572    +  rep_origin     ori: high-copy-number ColE1/pMB1/pBR322/pUC origin of replication
   5755..5847    +  CDS            lacI (fragment): lac repressor; lacI; The lac repressor binds to the lac operator to inhibit transcription in E. coli. This inhibition can be relieved by adding lactose or isopropyl-β-D-thiogalactopyranoside (IPTG).
   5860..5881    +  protein_bind   CAP binding site: CAP binding activates transcription in the presence of cAMP. E. coli catabolite activator protein
   5896..5926    +  promoter       lac promoter: promoter for the E. coli lac operon
   5934..5950    +  protein_bind   lac operator: The lac repressor binds to the lac operator to inhibit transcription in E. coli. This inhibition can be relieved by adding lactose or isopropyl-β-D-thiogalactopyranoside (IPTG). lac repressor encoded by lacI
   5995..6013    +  promoter       T3 promoter: promoter for bacteriophage T3 RNA polymerase
   6041..6267    +  promoter       RSV promoter: Rous sarcoma virus enhancer/promoter
   6268..6448    +  LTR            5' LTR (truncated): truncated 5' long terminal repeat (LTR) from HIV-1
   6495..6620    +  misc_feature   HIV-1 Ψ: packaging signal of human immunodeficiency virus type 1
   6604..6967    +  CDS            HIV-1 gag (fragment): gag protein from human immunodeficiency virus 1; gag
   7113..7346    +  misc_feature   RRE: The Rev response element (RRE) of HIV-1 allows for Rev-dependent mRNA export from the nucleus to the cytoplasm.
   7723..7749    +  CDS            Rev (fragment): human immunodeficiency virus 1 (HIV-1) Rev protein; rev; enhances nuclear export of unspliced and incompletely spliced viral mRNAs
   7753..7993    +  promoter       U6 promoter: RNA polymerase III promoter for human U6 snRNA
   8023..8098    +  misc_RNA       gRNA scaffold: guide RNA scaffold for the Streptococcus pyogenes CRISPR/Cas9 system
   8154..8271    +  misc_feature   cPPT/CTS: central polypurine tract and central termination sequence of HIV-1
