[The description below was written by a language model from this plasmid's Addgene catalogue record and pLannotate feature annotations shown in this document.]
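Description:
CDK19 gRNA (BRDN0001148843) is a third-generation lentiviral guide RNA plasmid built on the lentiGuide-Puro backbone and designed to target human CDK19, a cyclin-dependent kinase gene. It belongs to a human kinome gRNA collection, and the guide was designed against several CDK19 reference transcripts. In bacteria the roughly 8.3 kb plasmid is maintained by a high-copy ColE1/pUC-type origin with ampicillin selection through β-lactamase. An f1 origin, an SV40 origin and leftover lac and T7/T3 cloning-vector elements are also annotated in the backbone.

The lentiviral transfer cassette begins with an RSV promoter fused to a truncated HIV-1 5' LTR, which makes genomic RNA production Tat-independent. It continues through the Ψ packaging signal with a partial gag region, the Rev response element and a cPPT/CTS, and ends in a self-inactivating ΔU3 3' LTR followed by an SV40 polyadenylation signal. Within this unit, the human U6 RNA polymerase III promoter drives the CDK19-specific spacer joined to the Streptococcus pyogenes Cas9 guide scaffold. A separate EF-1α promoter with its first intron expresses puromycin N-acetyltransferase for selection of transduced mammalian cells, and a WPRE downstream enhances transcript expression.

The plasmid carries no Cas9, so it must be paired with a separate Cas9 source such as a Cas9-expressing lentivirus or a cell line that already stably expresses the nuclease. It is typically packaged into lentivirus using helper plasmids and used to disrupt CDK19 in human cells for loss-of-function studies.
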