Addgene plasmid #76503: CDK19 gRNA (BRDN0001148843)
Purpose: 3rd generation lentiviral gRNA plasmid targeting human CDK19
Depositing lab: John Doench & David Root. Depositing organization: Broad Institute. Publication: Optimized sgRNA design to maximize activity and minimize off-target effects of CRISPR-Cas9. Doench JG, Fusi N, Sullender M, Hegde M, Vaimberg EW, Donovan KF, Smith I, Tothova Z, Wilen C, Orchard R, Virgin HW, Listgarten J, Root DE. Nat Biotechnol. 2016 Jan 18. doi: 10.1038/nbt.3437. PubMed 26780180.
Backbone
  Vector backbone: lentiGuide-Puro
  Backbone manufacturer: Zhang Lab (Addgene plasmid # 52963)
  Vector type: Mammalian Expression, Lentiviral, CRISPR
  Selectable markers: Puromycin
Growth in bacteria
  Bacterial resistance: Ampicillin, 100 μg/mL
  Growth temperature: 37°C
  Growth strain: DH5alpha
  Copy number: High Copy
Gene/Insert
  Gene/Insert name: CDK19 (alt names: CDK19; NM_001300960.1)
  gRNA/shRNA sequence: GGAGAGAAGCACCTACCAAG
  Species: H. sapiens (human)
  Entrez Gene: CDK19 (a.k.a. CDC2L6, CDK11, DEE87, EIEE87, bA346C16.3)
  Promoter: hU6
  Cloning method: Unknown
  Sequencing primers: 5′ U6-F; 3′ pS2-R
Terms and licenses: Academic/Nonprofit Terms; Industry Terms: Not Available to Industry
Depositor comments: The gRNA was designed to target the following Genbank reference sequence(s): NM_001300960.1,NM_001300963.1,NM_001300964.1,NM_015076.4. Note that this plasmid does NOT contain Cas9. It should be used in conjunction with lentiCas9-Blast (Addgene #52962) or otherwise with cell lines already expressing Cas9. Browse the full kinome gRNA library at http://www.addgene.org/pooled-library/broadgpp-human-kinome/ or visit http://www.broadinstitute.org/rnai/public/ for detailed protocols and information.
How to cite: CDK19 gRNA (BRDN0001148843) was a gift from John Doench & David Root (Addgene plasmid # 76503 ; http://n2t.net/addgene:76503 ; RRID:Addgene_76503)
