>Addgene plasmid #76503 | CDK19 gRNA (BRDN0001148843) | depositor partial sequence | sequence record 143963 | Target Sequence
GGAGAGAAGCACCTACCAAG
