>Addgene plasmid #76503 | CDK19 gRNA (BRDN0001148843) | addgene partial sequence | sequence record 185963 | hU6-F
TAGAAAGTAATAATTTCTTGGGTAGTTTGCAGTTTTAAAATTATGTTTTAAAATGGACTATCATATGCTT
ACCGTAACTTGAAAGTATTTCGATTTCTTGGCTTTATATATCTTGTGGAAAGGACGAAACACCGGGAGAG
AAGCACCTACCAAGGTTTTAGAGCTAGAAATAGCAAGTTAAAATAAGGCTAGTCCGTTATCAACTTGAAA
AAGTGGCACCGAGTCGGTGCTTTTTTAAGCTTGGCGTAACTAGATCTTGAGACAAATGGCAGTATTCATC
CACAATTTTAAAAGAAAAGGGGGGATTGGGGGGTACAGTGCAGGGGAAAGAATAGTAGACATAATAGCAA
CAGACATACAAACTAAAGAATTACAAAAACAAATTACAAAAATTCAAAATTTTCGGGTTTATTACAGGGA
CAGCAGAGATCCACTTTGGCGCCGGCTCGAGGGGGCCCGGGTGCAAAGATGGATAAAGTTTTAAACAGAG
AGGAATCTTTGCAGCTAATGGACCTTCTAGGTCTTGAAAGGAGTGGGAATTGGCTCCGGTGCCCGTCAGT
GGGCAGAGCG
